Addgene plasmid #129344: pN1-OPA1(123Nt)-mNG
Purpose: Mitochondrial intermembrane space localization
Depositing lab: Yasushi Okada. Depositing organization: RIKEN Center for Biosystems Dynamics Research, Kobe.
Backbone
  Vector backbone: pN1
  Vector type: Mammalian Expression
Growth in bacteria
  Bacterial resistance: Kanamycin, 50 μg/mL
  Growth temperature: 37°C
  Growth strain: DH5alpha
  Copy number: High Copy
Gene/Insert
  Gene/Insert name: mNeonGreen
  Species: H. sapiens (human), Synthetic
  Cloning method: Restriction Enzyme; 5′ cloning site Unknown (unknown if destroyed)
Terms and licenses: Academic/Nonprofit Terms; Industry Terms: Not Available to Industry
Depositor comments: Depositor Adm #1127
How to cite: pN1-OPA1(123Nt)-mNG was a gift from Yasushi Okada (Addgene plasmid # 129344 ; http://n2t.net/addgene:129344 ; RRID:Addgene_129344)
