[The description below was written by a language model from this plasmid's Addgene catalogue record and pLannotate feature annotations shown in this document.]
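Description:
pN1-OPA1(123Nt)-mNG is a mammalian expression plasmid of about 5 kb, built on a pN1-type backbone in which the fluorescent protein sits downstream of the cloning region so that targeting sequences are fused to its N-terminus. Its payload is a fragment of human OPA1 joined in the same orientation to mNeonGreen, a bright monomeric yellow-green fluorescent protein derived from LanYFP. The annotated OPA1 segment spans 369 nt, consistent with the first 123 amino acids implied by the name. This N-terminal portion of the dynamin-like mitochondrial protein serves as the targeting element, and the stated purpose is to direct the fluorescent protein to the mitochondrial intermembrane space. Expression is driven by the human cytomegalovirus immediate early enhancer and promoter, and the transcript is terminated by the SV40 polyadenylation signal. The short "large T antigen" hit just after mNeonGreen is probably part of that SV40-derived 3′ region rather than a functional coding element. The CMV enhancer fragment at the end of the record simply reflects the circular map wrapping round to the start.

The plasmid replicates in E. coli at high copy from a ColE1/pUC-type origin and also carries an f1 origin for single-stranded DNA production. Selection relies on a dual-purpose NeoR/KanR cassette encoding the Tn5 aminoglycoside phosphotransferase. A bacterial bla promoter provides kanamycin resistance in bacteria, while the SV40 early promoter and HSV TK polyadenylation signal allow G418 selection of stably transfected mammalian cells. The small ble and bGH poly(A) fragments appear to be backbone remnants. The construct is suited to use as a fluorescent marker of the mitochondrial intermembrane space in transfected mammalian cells, for example in live-cell imaging. The cloning sites used are not recorded.
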