Features (pLannotate 1.2.2; 15 found; start..end, strand, type, name):
      1..304     +  enhancer       CMV enhancer: human cytomegalovirus immediate early enhancer
    305..508     +  promoter       CMV promoter: human cytomegalovirus (CMV) immediate early promoter
    541..909     +  CDS            OPA1 (fragment): OPA1_HUMAN - Also known as KIAA0567. Experimental evidence at protein level: Swiss-Prot protein existence level 1. Isoforms that contain the alternative exon 4b (present in isoform 4 and isoform 5) are required for mitochondrial genome maintenance, possibly by anchoring the mitochondrial nucleoids to the inner mitochondrial membrane. From Homo sapiens (Human).
    925..1635    +  CDS            mNeonGreen: bright monomeric yellow-green fluorescent protein derived from LanYFP (Shaner et al., 2013)
   1651..1734    +  CDS            large T antigen (fragment): large T antigen from SV40 (simian virus 40)
   1757..1878    +  polyA_signal   SV40 poly(A) signal: SV40 polyadenylation signal
   1912..2340    -  rep_origin     f1 ori (sequence partly withheld): f1 bacteriophage origin of replication; arrow indicates direction of (+) strand synthesis
   2367..2471    +  promoter       AmpR promoter: bla
   2473..2830    +  promoter       SV40 promoter: SV40 enhancer and early promoter
   2865..3659    +  CDS            NeoR/KanR: aminoglycoside phosphotransferase from Tn5; aph(3')-II (or nptII); confers resistance to neomycin, kanamycin, and G418 (Geneticin®)
   3680..3832    +  CDS            ble (fragment): BLE_KLEPN - Experimental evidence at protein level: Swiss-Prot protein existence level 1. Binding protein with a strong affinity to the bleomycin family of antibiotics. Binds to CL990; an antimitotic-antibiotic compound. From Klebsiella pneumoniae.
   3891..3938    +  polyA_signal   HSV TK poly(A) signal: herpes simplex virus thymidine kinase polyadenylation signal (Cole and Stacy, 1985)
   4029..4045    -  polyA_signal   bGH poly(A) signal (fragment): bovine growth hormone polyadenylation signal
   4267..4855    +  rep_origin     ori: high-copy-number ColE1/pMB1/pBR322/pUC origin of replication
   4970..5029    +  enhancer       CMV enhancer (fragment): human cytomegalovirus immediate early enhancer
>Addgene plasmid #129344 | pN1-OPA1(123Nt)-mNG | addgene full sequence | sequence record 260107 | Addgene NGS Result
CGTTACATAACTTACGGTAAATGGCCCGCCTGGCTGACCGCCCAACGACCCCCGCCCATTGACGTCAATA
ATGACGTATGTTCCCATAGTAACGCCAATAGGGACTTTCCATTGACGTCAATGGGTGGAGTATTTACGGT
AAACTGCCCACTTGGCAGTACATCAAGTGTATCATATGCCAAGTACGCCCCCTATTGACGTCAATGACGG
TAAATGGCCCGCCTGGCATTATGCCCAGTACATGACCTTATGGGACTTTCCTACTTGGCAGTACATCTAC
GTATTAGTCATCGCTATTACCATGGTGATGCGGTTTTGGCAGTACATCAATGGGCGTGGATAGCGGTTTG
ACTCACGGGGATTTCCAAGTCTCCACCCCATTGACGTCAATGGGAGTTTGTTTTGGCACCAAAATCAACG
GGACTTTCCAAAATGTCGTAACAACTCCGCCCCATTGACGCAAATGGGCGGTAGGCGTGTACGGTGGGAG
GTCTATATAAGCAGAGCTGGTTTAGTGAACCGTCAGATCCGCTAGCCACCATGTGGCGACTACGTCGGGC
CGCTGTGGCCTGTGAGGTCTGCCAGTCTTTAGTGAAACACAGCTCTGGAATAAAAGGAAGTTTACCACTA
CAAAAACTACATCTGGTTTCACGAAGCATTTATCATTCACATCATCCTACCTTAAAGCTTCAACGACCCC
AATTAAGGACATCCTTTCAGCAGTTCTCTTCTCTGACAAACCTTCCTTTACGTAAACTGAAATTCTCTCC
AATTAAATATGGCTACCAGCCTCGCAGGAATTTTTGGCCAGCAAGATTAGCTACGAGACTCTTAAAACTT
CGCTATCTCATACTAGGATCGGCTGTTGGGGGTGGCTACACAGCCAAAAAGACTTTTGATCAGTGGAAAG
GGGATCCACCGGTCATGGTGAGCAAGGGCGAGGAGGATAACATGGCCTCTCTCCCAGCGACACATGAGTT
ACACATCTTTGGCTCCATCAACGGTGTGGACTTTGACATGGTGGGTCAGGGCACCGGCAATCCAAATGAT
GGTTATGAGGAGTTAAACCTGAAGTCCACCAAGGGTGACCTCCAGTTCTCCCCCTGGATTCTGGTCCCTC
ATATCGGGTATGGCTTCCATCAGTACCTGCCCTACCCTGACGGGATGTCGCCTTTCCAGGCCGCCATGGT
AGATGGCTCCGGATACCAAGTCCATCGCACAATGCAGTTTGAAGATGGTGCCTCCCTTACTGTTAACTAC
CGCTACACCTACGAGGGAAGCCACATCAAAGGAGAGGCCCAGGTGAAGGGGACTGGTTTCCCTGCTGACG
GTCCTGTGATGACCAACTCGCTGACCGCTGCGGACTGGTGCAGGTCGAAGAAGACTTACCCCAACGACAA
AACCATCATCAGTACCTTTAAGTGGAGTTACACCACTGGAAATGGCAAGCGCTACCGGAGCACTGCGCGG
ACCACCTACACCTTTGCCAAGCCAATGGCGGCTAACTATCTGAAGAACCAGCCGATGTACGTGTTCCGTA
AGACGGAGCTCAAGCACTCCAAGACCGAGCTCAACTTCAAGGAGTGGCAAAAGGCCTTTACCGATGTGAT
GGGCATGGACGAGCTGTACAAGTAAGCGGCCGCGACTCTAGATCATAATCAGCCATACCACATTTGTAGA
GGTTTTACTTGCTTTAAAAAACCTCCCACACCTCCCCCTGAACCTGAAACATAAAATGAATGCAATTGTT
GTTGTTAACTTGTTTATTGCAGCTTATAATGGTTACAAATAAAGCAATAGCATCACAAATTTCACAAATA
AAGCATTTTTTTCACTGCATTCTAGTTGTGGTTTGTCCAAACTCATCAATGTATCTTAAGGCGTAAATTG
TAAGCGTTAATATTTTGTTAAAATTCGCGTTAAATTTTTGTTAAATCAGCTCATTTTTTAACCAATAGGC
CGAAATCGGCAAAATCCCTTATAAATCAAAAGAATAGACCGAGATAGGGT
[37 nt withheld, positions 2011-2047]
AAAGAACGTGGACTCCAACGTCAAAGG
[49 nt withheld, positions 2075-2123]
T
[91 nt withheld, positions 2125-2215]
G
[124 nt withheld, positions 2217-2340]
CAGGTGGCACTTTTCGGGGAAATGTGCGCGGAACCCCTATTTGTTTATTTTTCTAAATACATTCAAATAT
GTATCCGCTCATGAGACAATAACCCTGATAAATGCTTCAATAATATTGAAAAAGGAAGAGTCCTGAGGCG
GAAAGAACCAGCTGTGGAATGTGTGTCAGTTAGGGTGTGGAAAGTCCCCAGGCTCCCCAGCAGGCAGAAG
TATGCAAAGCATGCATCTCAATTAGTCAGCAACCAGGTGTGGAAAGTCCCCAGGCTCCCCAGCAGGCAGA
AGTATGCAAAGCATGCATCTCAATTAGTCAGCAACCATAGTCCCGCCCCTAACTCCGCCCATCCCGCCCC
TAACTCCGCCCAGTTCCGCCCATTCTCCGCCCCATGGCTGACTAATTTTTTTTATTTATGCAGAGGCCGA
GGCCGCCTCGGCCTCTGAGCTATTCCAGAAGTAGTGAGGAGGCTTTTTTGGAGGCCTAGGCTTTTGCAAA
GATCGATCAAGAGACAGGATGAGGATCGTTTCGCATGATTGAACAAGATGGATTGCACGCAGGTTCTCCG
GCCGCTTGGGTGGAGAGGCTATTCGGCTATGACTGGGCACAACAGACAATCGGCTGCTCTGATGCCGCCG
TGTTCCGGCTGTCAGCGCAGGGGCGCCCGGTTCTTTTTGTCAAGACCGACCTGTCCGGTGCCCTGAATGA
ACTGCAAGACGAGGCAGCGCGGCTATCGTGGCTGGCCACGACGGGCGTTCCTTGCGCAGCTGTGCTCGAC
GTTGTCACTGAAGCGGGAAGGGACTGGCTGCTATTGGGCGAAGTGCCGGGGCAGGATCTCCTGTCATCTC
ACCTTGCTCCTGCCGAGAAAGTATCCATCATGGCTGATGCAATGCGGCGGCTGCATACGCTTGATCCGGC
TACCTGCCCATTCGACCACCAAGCGAAACATCGCATCGAGCGAGCACGTACTCGGATGGAAGCCGGTCTT
GTCGATCAGGATGATCTGGACGAAGAGCATCAGGGGCTCGCGCCAGCCGAACTGTTCGCCAGGCTCAAGG
CGAGCATGCCCGACGGCGAGGATCTCGTCGTGACCCATGGCGATGCCTGCTTGCCGAATATCATGGTGGA
AAATGGCCGCTTTTCTGGATTCATCGACTGTGGCCGGCTGGGTGTGGCGGACCGCTATCAGGACATAGCG
TTGGCTACCCGTGATATTGCTGAAGAGCTTGGCGGCGAATGGGCTGACCGCTTCCTCGTGCTTTACGGTA
TCGCCGCTCCCGATTCGCAGCGCATCGCCTTCTATCGCCTTCTTGACGAGTTCTTCTGAGCGGGACTCTG
GGGTTCGAAATGACCGACCAAGCGACGCCCAACCTGCCATCACGAGATTTCGATTCCACCGCCGCCTTCT
ATGAAAGGTTGGGCTTCGGAATCGTTTTCCGGGACGCCGGCTGGATGATCCTCCAGCGCGGGGATCTCAT
GCTGGAGTTCTTCGCCCACCCTAGGGGGAGGCTAACTGAAACACGGAAGGAGACAATACCGGAAGGAACC
CGCGCTATGACGGCAATAAAAAGACAGAATAAAACGCACGGTGTTGGGTCGTTTGTTCATAAACGCGGGG
TTCGGTCCCAGGGCTGGCACTCTGTCGATACCCCACCGAGACCCCATTGGGGCCAATACGCCCGCGTTTC
TTCCTTTTCCCCACCCCACCCCCCAAGTTCGGGTGAAGGCCCAGGGCTCGCAGCCAACGTCGGGGCGGCA
GGCCCTGCCATAGCCTCAGGTTACTCATATATACTTTAGATTGATTTAAAACTTCATTTTTAATTTAAAA
GGATCTAGGTGAAGATCCTTTTTGATAATCTCATGACCAAAATCCCTTAACGTGAGTTTTCGTTCCACTG
AGCGTCAGACCCCGTAGAAAAGATCAAAGGATCTTCTTGAGATCCTTTTTTTCTGCGCGTAATCTGCTGC
TTGCAAACAAAAAAACCACCGCTACCAGCGGTGGTTTGTTTGCCGGATCAAGAGCTACCAACTCTTTTTC
CGAAGGTAACTGGCTTCAGCAGAGCGCAGATACCAAATACTGTTCTTCTAGTGTAGCCGTAGTTAGGCCA
CCACTTCAAGAACTCTGTAGCACCGCCTACATACCTCGCTCTGCTAATCCTGTTACCAGTGGCTGCTGCC
AGTGGCGATAAGTCGTGTCTTACCGGGTTGGACTCAAGACGATAGTTACCGGATAAGGCGCAGCGGTCGG
GCTGAACGGGGGGTTCGTGCACACAGCCCAGCTTGGAGCGAACGACCTACACCGAACTGAGATACCTACA
GCGTGAGCTATGAGAAAGCGCCACGCTTCCCGAAGGGAGAAAGGCGGACAGGTATCCGGTAAGCGGCAGG
GTCGGAACAGGAGAGCGCACGAGGGAGCTTCCAGGGGGAAACGCCTGGTATCTTTATAGTCCTGTCGGGT
TTCGCCACCTCTGACTTGAGCGTCGATTTTTGTGATGCTCGTCAGGGGGGCGGAGCCTATGGAAAAACGC
CAGCAACGCGGCCTTTTTACGGTTCCTGGCCTTTTGCTGGCCTTTTGCTCACATGTTCTTTCCTGCGTTA
TCCCCTGATTCTGTGGATAACCGTATTACCGCCATGCATTAGTTATTAATAGTAATCAATTACGGGGTCA
TTAGTTCATAGCCCATATATGGAGTTCCG
